>Addgene plasmid #31206 | pLenti6/V5-DEST-DEPDC1 | addgene partial sequence | sequence record 35955 | pBABE-3
TTTACTAACCGGTACGCGTAGAATCGAGACCGAGGAGAGGGTTAGGGATAGGCTTACCTTCGAACCGCGG
GCCCTCTAGACTCGAGCGGCCGCCACTGTGCTGGATATCAACCACTTTGTACAAGAAAGTTGGGTATCTT
AGACTACGGAACTTTGGTTTTCTTAAAATCAGCATTGGTTGCTTGATTGTAGGTTTGTCACCAAAAAGTG
CTGCTTCACTCTCCGTGGTTGGAAATCTTTTCTGATATATCAAAGGATATTCCTTCTGAAACTGTTTTAG
TTTTTTTCTTTTCTCCTTTAGAGGTAAACTCCTGTTTTTAATAATATTTTCTAAAAGTTCTGCAATTGCA
GCTTGAGAGGTAGAAACTTTTTGCTCATCAAACTCCTGAGCACTAATCTGCTTACAGTATGAGTAAGTTG
GCAAAGGAGCAAATAGTCCATCTCCAGGATTTTCAATATGTCCCTTTTTTAAGTAGTCAAGATGTTTTTC
CACTGCAGTCTGTAAGTAAGAGGGTACTTGAAGAATTTCCTGATGATGATCCATTAAGAAAGAAACTAAT
CTTCCAGCAAGAAGCTCATCAAGATCCACTTCTTCAGCACAGCATAACACACATCGAGAAAAGGTATGTA
TCATCAGTGACCTCGTACCCATTGCATCATGA
