[The description below was written by a language model from this plasmid's Addgene catalogue record.]
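Description:
pLenti6/V5-DEST-DEPDC1 is a lentiviral mammalian expression plasmid built on the commercial pLenti6/V5-DEST Gateway destination backbone (about 7 kb without insert). It carries the human DEPDC1 open reading frame (DEP domain containing 1; about 1.6 kb), which was transferred by Gateway recombination from an entry clone of a human ORFeome collection. The recombination consumed the attR1 and attR2 sites that flank the cloning position in the empty vector. The insert is placed so that a V5 epitope encoded by the backbone is fused to the C terminus of the protein, allowing detection with anti-V5 antibodies. The record does not explicitly name the promoter, although the listing of a CMV forward sequencing primer upstream of the insert is consistent with CMV-driven expression, as is standard for this backbone.

In bacteria the plasmid is maintained at high copy number under ampicillin selection. The record advises a recombination-deficient host strain, reflecting the tendency of lentiviral repeat sequences to rearrange. In mammalian cells, blasticidin resistance allows selection of stably transduced populations. No feature table is provided, so the viral elements (long terminal repeats, packaging signal and so on) are not itemised here. As a lentiviral transfer vector, it would be expected to be co-delivered with packaging functions to produce particles that integrate the DEPDC1-V5 cassette into target cells.

The associated publication concerns pro-invasion metastasis drivers in early-stage melanoma. This suggests the construct was used for stable overexpression of DEPDC1 to test its contribution to invasive or oncogenic behaviour.
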