Addgene plasmid #31206: pLenti6/V5-DEST-DEPDC1
Depositing lab: Lynda Chin. Depositing organization: Dana-Farber Cancer Institute. Publication: Proinvasion metastasis drivers in early-stage melanoma are oncogenes. Scott KL, Nogueira C, Heffernan TP, van Doorn R, Dhakal S, Hanna JA, Min C, Jaskelioff M, Xiao Y, Wu CJ, Cameron LA, Perry SR, Zeid R, Feinberg T, Kim M, Vande Woude G, Granter SR, Bosenberg M, Chu GC, DePinho RA, Rimm DL, Chin L. Cancer Cell. 2011 Jul 12;20(1):92-103. 10.1016/j.ccr.2011.05.025 PubMed 21741599.
Backbone
  Vector backbone: pLenti6/V5-DEST
  Backbone manufacturer: Invitrogen
  Backbone size w/o insert (bp): 7000
  Vector type: Mammalian Expression, Lentiviral
  Selectable markers: Blasticidin
Growth in bacteria
  Bacterial resistance: Ampicillin, 100 μg/mL
  Growth temperature: 30°C
  Growth strain: Stbl3
  Growth instructions: Grow in STBL3 bacteria (Invitrogen) at lower temps (~30C) to prevent recombination and increase plasmid production.
  Copy number: High Copy
Gene/Insert
  Gene/Insert name: DEPDC1
  Species: H. sapiens (human)
  Insert size (bp): 1584
  GenBank ID: BC065304
  Entrez Gene: DEPDC1 (a.k.a. DEP.8, SDP35, DEPDC1A, FLJ20354, DEPDC1-V2)
  Tag / fusion protein: V5 (C terminal on backbone)
  Cloning method: Gateway Cloning; 5′ cloning site attR1 (destroyed during cloning); 3′ cloning site attR2 (destroyed during cloning)
  Sequencing primers: 5′ CMV Forward; 3′ V5 Reverse
Resource information
  A portion of this plasmid was derived from a plasmid made by: The entry clone used to create this plasmid was obatined from the human ORFeome (v5.1) collection made available by the Center for Cancer Systems Biology at the Dana-Farber Cancer Institute in Boston, MA.
Terms and licenses: Academic/Nonprofit Terms; Industry Terms: Not Available to Industry
How to cite: pLenti6/V5-DEST-DEPDC1 was a gift from Lynda Chin (Addgene plasmid # 31206 ; http://n2t.net/addgene:31206 ; RRID:Addgene_31206)
